Addgene plasmid #235725: pYO1124
Purpose: Expression of human UVRAG (1-464) fused to human ATG14L BATS (413-492) in mammalian cells
Depositing lab: Roger Williams. Depositing organization: MRC Laboratory of Molecular Biology. Publication: Structural basis for VPS34 kinase activation by Rab1 and Rab5 on membranes. Tremel S, Ohashi Y, Morado DR, Bertram J, Perisic O, Brandt LTL, von Wrisberg MK, Chen ZA, Maslen SL, Kovtun O, Skehel M, Rappsilber J, Lang K, Munro S, Briggs JAG, Williams RL. Nat Commun. 2021 Mar 10;12(1):1564. doi: 10.1038/s41467-021-21695-2. PubMed 33692360.
Backbone
  Vector backbone: pCAG
  Vector type: Mammalian Expression
Growth in bacteria
  Bacterial resistance: Ampicillin, 100 μg/mL
  Growth temperature: 37°C
  Growth strain: DH5alpha
  Copy number: High Copy
Gene/Insert
  Gene/Insert name: UVRAG(1-464) fused to ATG14L BATS domain (413-492)
  Species: H. sapiens (human)
  Cloning method: Gibson Cloning
Terms and licenses: Academic/Nonprofit Terms; Industry Terms: Not Available to Industry
How to cite: pYO1124 was a gift from Roger Williams (Addgene plasmid # 235725 ; http://n2t.net/addgene:235725 ; RRID:Addgene_235725)
