[The description below was written by a language model from this plasmid's Addgene catalogue record and pLannotate feature annotations shown in this document.]
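Description:
pYO1124 is a mammalian expression plasmid built on the pCAG backbone and carrying a chimeric human protein in which residues 1–464 of UVRAG are fused to the BATS domain (residues 413–492) of ATG14L. The insert was assembled by Gibson cloning. The plasmid is maintained in E. coli through a high-copy ColE1/pUC-type origin and selected with ampicillin via the β-lactamase gene and its own promoter. No mammalian selection marker is annotated, which fits transient transfection. An SV40 origin of replication is present and could support episomal amplification in cells expressing large T antigen. Short lac promoter/operator and lacI fragments appear to be backbone remnants rather than functional parts.

Expression is driven by the composite CAG promoter, annotated here as the CMV immediate-early enhancer, the chicken β-actin promoter (detected in two fragments) and a chimeric chicken β-actin/rabbit β-globin intron. Together these give strong, broadly active transcription. The annotated UVRAG coding segment spans about 1.4 kb, matching the stated 1–464 truncation. The roughly 250 bp between it and the downstream elements is unannotated and is presumably where the ATG14L BATS sequence lies, although the feature table does not identify it. The short β-globin-like "CDS" hit downstream most likely belongs to the rabbit β-globin 3′ region that precedes the β-globin polyadenylation signal terminating the transcript. No epitope or purification tag is recorded.

UVRAG and ATG14L are the alternative subunits that define the two VPS34 phosphoinositide 3-kinase complexes, and the BATS domain is a membrane-targeting element of ATG14L. The construct therefore suits domain-swap experiments examining how this element affects the membrane recruitment or activity of the UVRAG-containing complex, in line with the associated work on VPS34 activation on membranes.
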