Features (pLannotate 1.2.2; 18 found; start..end, strand, type, name):
      5..384     +  enhancer       CMV enhancer: human cytomegalovirus immediate early enhancer
    386..511     +  promoter       chicken β-actin promoter (fragment): contains a 21-bp deletion relative to the standard chicken β-actin promoter
    530..686     +  promoter       chicken β-actin promoter (fragment): contains a 21-bp deletion relative to the standard chicken β-actin promoter
    687..1703    +  intron         chimeric intron: chimera between introns from chicken β-actin and rabbit β-globin
   1783..3174    +  CDS            UVRAG (fragment): UVRAG_HUMAN - Experimental evidence at protein level: Swiss-Prot protein existence level 1. Involved in maintaining chromosomal stability. Promotes DNA double-strand break (DSB) repair by association with DNA-dependent protein kinase complex DNA-PK and activating it in non-homologous end joining (NHEJ) (PubMed:22542840). Required for centrosome stability and proper chromosome segregation (PubMed:22542840). From Homo sapiens (Human).
   3424..3501    +  CDS            HBB (fragment): HBB_PONPY - Experimental evidence at transcript level: Swiss-Prot protein existence level 2. Involved in oxygen transport from the lung to the various peripheral tissues. From Pongo pygmaeus (Bornean orangutan).
   3572..3627    +  polyA_signal   β-globin poly(A) signal: rabbit β-globin polyadenylation signal (Gil and Proudfoot, 1987)
   4012..4028    -  protein_bind   lac operator: The lac repressor binds to the lac operator to inhibit transcription in E. coli. This inhibition can be relieved by adding lactose or isopropyl-β-D-thiogalactopyranoside (IPTG). lac repressor encoded by lacI
   4036..4066    -  promoter       lac promoter: promoter for the E. coli lac operon
   4081..4102    -  protein_bind   CAP binding site: CAP binding activates transcription in the presence of cAMP. E. coli catabolite activator protein
   4115..4154    -  CDS            lacI (fragment): lac repressor; lacI; The lac repressor binds to the lac operator to inhibit transcription in E. coli. This inhibition can be relieved by adding lactose or isopropyl-β-D-thiogalactopyranoside (IPTG).
   4161..4183    +  promoter       SV40 promoter (fragment): SV40 enhancer and early promoter
   4207..4342    +  rep_origin     SV40 ori: SV40 origin of replication
   4362..4496    +  polyA_signal   SV40 poly(A) signal: SV40 polyadenylation signal
   4498..4552    -  CDS            lacI (fragment): lac repressor; lacI; The lac repressor binds to the lac operator to inhibit transcription in E. coli. This inhibition can be relieved by adding lactose or isopropyl-β-D-thiogalactopyranoside (IPTG).
   4735..5323    -  rep_origin     ori: high-copy-number ColE1/pMB1/pBR322/pUC origin of replication
   5494..6354    -  CDS            AmpR: β-lactamase; bla; confers resistance to ampicillin, carbenicillin, and related antibiotics
   6355..6459    -  promoter       AmpR promoter: bla
>Addgene plasmid #235725 | pYO1124 | addgene full sequence | sequence record 472642 | Addgene NGS Result
GGTCGACATTGATTATTGACTAGTTATTAATAGTAATCAATTACGGGGTCATTAGTTCATAGCCCATATA
TGGAGTTCCGCGTTACATAACTTACGGTAAATGGCCCGCCTGGCTGACCGCCCAACGACCCCCGCCCATT
GACGTCAATAATGACGTATGTTCCCATAGTAACGCCAATAGGGACTTTCCATTGACGTCAATGGGTGGAG
TATTTACGGTAAACTGCCCACTTGGCAGTACATCAAGTGTATCATATGCCAAGTACGCCCCCTATTGACG
TCAATGACGGTAAATGGCCCGCCTGGCATTATGCCCAGTACATGACCTTATGGGACTTTCCTACTTGGCA
GTACATCTACGTATTAGTCATCGCTATTACCATGGTCGAGGTGAGCCCCACGTTCTGCTTCACTCTCCCC
ATCTCCCCCCCCTCCCCACCCCCAATTTTGTATTTATTTATTTTTTAATTATTTTGTGCAGCGATGGGGG
CGGGGGGGGGGGGGGGGCGGGCAGGGGGGGGGGGGGGGGGGGGGGGGGGGGGGGGGGGGGGGGGGGCGGG
GGGCGGGGCGGGGCGAGGCGGAGAGGTGCGGCGGCAGCCAATCAGAGCGGCGCGCTCCGAAAGTTTCCTT
TTATGGCGAGGCGGCGGCGGCGGCGGCCCTATAAAAAGCGAAGCGCGCGGCGGGCGGGAGTCGCTGCGCG
CTGCCTTCGCCCCGTGCCCCGCTCCGCCGCCGCCTCGCGCCGCCCGCCCCGGCTCTGACTGACCGCGTTA
CTCCCACAGGTGAGCGGGCGGGACGGCCCTTCTCCTCCGGGCTGTAATTAGCGCTTGGTTTAATGACGGC
TTGTTTCTTTTCTGTGGCTGCGTGAAAGCCTTGAGGGGCTCCGGGAGGGCCCTTTGTGCGGGGGGAGCGG
CTCGGGGGGTGCGTGCGTGTGTGTGTGCGTGGGGAGCGCCGCGTGCGGCTCCGCGCTGCCCGGCGGCTGT
GAGCGCTGCGGGCGCGGCGCGGGGCTTTGTGCGCTCCGCAGTGTGCGCGAGGGGAGCGCGGCCGGGGGCG
GTGCCCCGCGGTGCGGGGGGGGCTGCGAGGGGAACAAAGGCTGCGTGCGGGGTGTGTGCGTGGGGGGGTG
AGCAGGGGGTGTGGGCGCGTCGGTCGGGCTGCAACCCCCCCTGCACCCCCCTCCCCGAGTTGCTGAGCAC
GGCCCGGCTTCGGGTGCGGGGCTCCGTACGGGGCGTGGCGCGGGGCTCGCCGTGCCGGGCGGGGGGTGGC
GGCAGGTGGGGGTGCCGGGCGGGGCGGGGCCGCCTCGGGCCGGGGAGGGCTCGGGGGAGGGGCGCGGCGG
CCCCCGGAGCGCCGGCGGCTGTCGAGGCGCGGCGAGCCGCAGCCATTGCCTTTTATGGTAATCGTGCGAG
AGGGCGCAGGGACTTCCTTTGTCCCAAATCTGTGCGGAGCCGAAATCTGGGAGGCGCCGCCGCACCCCCT
CTAGCGGGCGCGGGGCGAAGCGGTGCGGCGCCGGCAGGAAGGAAATGGGCGGGGAGGGCCTTCGTGCGTC
GCCGCGCCGCCGTCCCCTTCTCCCTCTCCAGCCTCGGGGCTGTCCGCGGGGGGACGGCTGCCTTCGGGGG
GGACGGGGCAGGGCGGGGTTCGGCTTCTGGCGTGTGACCGGCGGCTCTAGAGCCTCTGCTAACCATGTTC
ATGCCTTCTTCTTTTTCCTACAGCTCCTGGGCAACGTGCTGGTTATTGTGCTGTCTCATCATTTTGGCAA
AGAATTGCTCGATCGACGGTATCGATGCCACCATGAGCGCCTCCGCGTCGGTCGGGGGCCAGGTCCCCCA
GCCACCCCCGGGCCCGGCCGCTGCTCTGCCTCCCGGTTCTGCCGCGCGGGCCCTGCATGTGGAGCTGCCG
TCTCAGCAGCGGCGTCTTCGACATCTTCGGAACATTGCTGCCCGGAACATTGTTAATAGAAATGGCCATC
AGCTCCTTGATACCTACTTTACACTTCACTTGTGTAGTACTGAAAAGATATATAAAGAATTTTATAGAAG
TGAAGTGATTAAGAATTCCTTGAATCCCACGTGGCGAAGTCTCGATTTTGGAATTATGCCAGACCGTCTT
GATACATCTGTGTCTTGTTTCGTGGTGAAGATATGGGGTGGAAAGGAGAACATCTACCAGCTGTTGATTG
AATGGAAAGTCTGTTTGGATGGGCTGAAATACTTGGGTCAGCAGATTCATGCCCGAAACCAAAATGAAAT
AATTTTTGGGCTGAATGATGGATACTATGGTGCTCCATTTGAACATAAGGGTTATTCAAATGCTCAGAAG
ACTATTCTTCTGCAGGTGGATCAGAACTGTGTTCGCAATTCTTACGATGTCTTCTCTTTGCTACGGCTTC
ATAGAGCCCAGTGTGCAATTAAACAGACTCAGGTAACTGTTCAGAAAATTGGAAAGGAAATTGAAGAAAA
ACTAAGACTCACATCTACAAGCAATGAACTGAAAAAAAAAAGTGAATGCCTGCAGTTAAAAATTTTGGTG
CTTCAGAATGAACTGGAACGGCAGAAGAAAGCTTTGGGACGGGAGGTGGCATTACTGCATAAGCAACAAA
TTGCATTACAAGACAAAGGAAGTGCATTTTCAGCTGAGCACCTCAAACTTCAACTCCAGAAGGAATCCCT
AAATGAGCTGAGGAAGGAGTGCACTGCAAAAAGAGAACTCTTCTTGAAGACTAATGCTCAGTTGACAATT
CGTTGCAGGCAGTTACTCTCTGAGCTTTCCTACATTTACCCTATTGATTTGAATGAACATAAGGATTACT
TTGTATGCGGTGTCAAGTTGCCTAATTCTGAGGACTTCCAAGCAAAAGATGATGGAAGCATTGCTGTTGC
CCTTGGTTATACTGCACATCTGGTCTCCATGATTTCCTTTTTCCTACAAGTGCCCCTCAGATATCCTATA
ATTCATAAGGGGTCTAGATCAACAATCAAAGACAATATCAATGACAAACTGACGGAAAAGGAGAGAGAGT
TTCCACTGTATCCAAAAGGAGGGGAGAAGTTGCAGTTTGATTATGGTGTCTATCTTCTGAACAAAAATAT
AGCACAGCTAAGATATCAACATGGACTAGGGACTCCAGACTTGCGGCAAACCCTTCCCAACCTGAAAAAC
TTCATGGAGCATGGACTAATGGTCGCTGGAGAATCAGATGAGAGCGGAGATGAGCGCGTCAGCGATGAAG
AAACCGACCTGGGCACAGACTGGGAGAACTTGCCTAGTCCCCGGTTTTGTGATATCCCTTCCCAGTCTGT
GGAAGTCTCCCAGAGTCAGAGCACCCAGGCGTCCCCACCCATCGCGAGCAGCAGTGCAGGTGGGATGATC
TCCTCTGCAGCAGCCTCGGTGACCTCCTGGTTTAAAGCTTACACTGGACACCGTTAACTCGAGGAATTCA
CTCCTCAGGTGCAGGCTGCCTATCAGAAGGTGGTGGCTGGTGTGGCCAATGCCCTGGCTCACAAATACCA
CTGAGATCTTTTTCCCTCTGCCAAAAATTATGGGGACATCATGAAGCCCCTTGAGCATCTGACTTCTGGC
TAATAAAGGAAATTTATTTTCATTGCAATAGTGTGTTGGAATTTTTTGTGTCTCTCACTCGGAAGGACAT
ATGGGAGGGCAAATCATTTAAAACATCAGAATGAGTATTTGGTTTAGAGTTTGGCAACATATGCCCATAT
GCTGGCTGCCATGAACAAAGGTTGGCTATAAAGAGGTCATCAGTATATGAAACAGCCCCCTGCTGTCCAT
TCCTTATTCCATAGAAAAGCCTTGACTTGAGGTTAGATTTTTTTTATATTTTGTTTTGTGTTATTTTTTT
CTTTAACATCCCTAAAATTTTCCTTACATGTTTTACTAGCCAGATTTTTCCTCCTCTCCTGACTACTCCC
AGTCATAGCTGTCCCTCTTCTCTTATGGAGATCCCTCGACCTGCAGCCCAAGCTTGGCGTAATCATGGTC
ATAGCTGTTTCCTGTGTGAAATTGTTATCCGCTCACAATTCCACACAACATACGAGCCGGAAGCATAAAG
TGTAAAGCCTGGGGTGCCTAATGAGTGAGCTAACTCACATTAATTGCGTTGCGCTCACTGCCCGCTTTCC
AGTCGGGAAACCTGTCGTGCCAGCGGATCCGCATCTCAATTAGTCAGCAACCATAGTCCCGCCCCTAACT
CCGCCCATCCCGCCCCTAACTCCGCCCAGTTCCGCCCATTCTCCGCCCCATGGCTGACTAATTTTTTTTA
TTTATGCAGAGGCCGAGGCCGCCTCGGCCTCTGAGCTATTCCAGAAGTAGTGAGGAGGCTTTTTTGGAGG
CCTAGGCTTTTGCAAAAAGCTAACTTGTTTATTGCAGCTTATAATGGTTACAAATAAAGCAATAGCATCA
CAAATTTCACAAATAAAGCATTTTTTTCACTGCATTCTAGTTGTGGTTTGTCCAAACTCATCAATGTATC
TTATCATGTCTGGATCCGCTGCATTAATGAATCGGCCAACGCGCGGGGAGAGGCGGTTTGCGTATTGGGC
GCTCTTCCGCTTCCTCGCTCACTGACTCGCTGCGCTCGGTCGTTCGGCTGCGGCGAGCGGTATCAGCTCA
CTCAAAGGCGGTAATACGGTTATCCACAGAATCAGGGGATAACGCAGGAAAGAACATGTGAGCAAAAGGC
CAGCAAAAGGCCAGGAACCGTAAAAAGGCCGCGTTGCTGGCGTTTTTCCATAGGCTCCGCCCCCCTGACG
AGCATCACAAAAATCGACGCTCAAGTCAGAGGTGGCGAAACCCGACAGGACTATAAAGATACCAGGCGTT
TCCCCCTGGAAGCTCCCTCGTGCGCTCTCCTGTTCCGACCCTGCCGCTTACCGGATACCTGTCCGCCTTT
CTCCCTTCGGGAAGCGTGGCGCTTTCTCATAGCTCACGCTGTAGGTATCTCAGTTCGGTGTAGGTCGTTC
GCTCCAAGCTGGGCTGTGTGCACGAACCCCCCGTTCAGCCCGACCGCTGCGCCTTATCCGGTAACTATCG
TCTTGAGTCCAACCCGGTAAGACACGACTTATCGCCACTGGCAGCAGCCACTGGTAACAGGATTAGCAGA
GCGAGGTATGTAGGCGGTGCTACAGAGTTCTTGAAGTGGTGGCCTAACTACGGCTACACTAGAAGAACAG
TATTTGGTATCTGCGCTCTGCTGAAGCCAGTTACCTTCGGAAAAAGAGTTGGTAGCTCTTGATCCGGCAA
ACAAACCACCGCTGGTAGCGGTGGTTTTTTTGTTTGCAAGCAGCAGATTACGCGCAGAAAAAAAGGATCT
CAAGAAGATCCTTTGATCTTTTCTACGGGGTCTGACGCTCAGTGGAACGAAAACTCACGTTAAGGGATTT
TGGTCATGAGATTATCAAAAAGGATCTTCACCTAGATCCTTTTAAATTAAAAATGAAGTTTTAAATCAAT
CTAAAGTATATATGAGTAAACTTGGTCTGACAGTTACCAATGCTTAATCAGTGAGGCACCTATCTCAGCG
ATCTGTCTATTTCGTTCATCCATAGTTGCCTGACTCCCCGTCGTGTAGATAACTACGATACGGGAGGGCT
TACCATCTGGCCCCAGTGCTGCAATGATACCGCGAGACCCACGCTCACCGGCTCCAGATTTATCAGCAAT
AAACCAGCCAGCCGGAAGGGCCGAGCGCAGAAGTGGTCCTGCAACTTTATCCGCCTCCATCCAGTCTATT
AATTGTTGCCGGGAAGCTAGAGTAAGTAGTTCGCCAGTTAATAGTTTGCGCAACGTTGTTGCCATTGCTA
CAGGCATCGTGGTGTCACGCTCGTCGTTTGGTATGGCTTCATTCAGCTCCGGTTCCCAACGATCAAGGCG
AGTTACATGATCCCCCATGTTGTGCAAAAAAGCGGTTAGCTCCTTCGGTCCTCCGATCGTTGTCAGAAGT
AAGTTGGCCGCAGTGTTATCACTCATGGTTATGGCAGCACTGCATAATTCTCTTACTGTCATGCCATCCG
TAAGATGCTTTTCTGTGACTGGTGAGTACTCAACCAAGTCATTCTGAGAATAGTGTATGCGGCGACCGAG
TTGCTCTTGCCCGGCGTCAATACGGGATAATACCGCGCCACATAGCAGAACTTTAAAAGTGCTCATCATT
GGAAAACGTTCTTCGGGGCGAAAACTCTCAAGGATCTTACCGCTGTTGAGATCCAGTTCGATGTAACCCA
CTCGTGCACCCAACTGATCTTCAGCATCTTTTACTTTCACCAGCGTTTCTGGGTGAGCAAAAACAGGAAG
GCAAAATGCCGCAAAAAAGGGAATAAGGGCGACACGGAAATGTTGAATACTCATACTCTTCCTTTTTCAA
TATTATTGAAGCATTTATCAGGGTTATTGTCTCATGAGCGGATACATATTTGAATGTATTTAGAAAAATA
AACAAATAGGGGTTCCGCGCACATTTCCCCGAAAAGTGCCACCTG
